Addgene plasmid #148758: pcDNA3.1-MS2-HA-HsNot4_429-575_AG
Purpose: Mammalian Expression of HsNot4_429-575
Depositing lab: Elisa Izaurralde. Depositing organization: Max Planck Institute for Developmental Biology. Publication: A conserved CAF40-binding motif in metazoan NOT4 mediates association with the CCR4-NOT complex. Keskeny C, Raisch T, Sgromo A, Igreja C, Bhandari D, Weichenrieder O, Izaurralde E. Genes Dev. 2019 Feb 1;33(3-4):236-252. doi: 10.1101/gad.320952.118. Epub 2019 Jan 28. PubMed 30692204.
Backbone
  Vector backbone: Unknown
  Vector type: Mammalian Expression
Growth in bacteria
  Bacterial resistance: Ampicillin, 100 μg/mL
  Growth temperature: 37°C
  Growth strain: DH5alpha
  Copy number: High Copy
Gene/Insert
  Gene/Insert name: HsNot4_429-575
  Species: H. sapiens (human)
  Entrez Gene: CNOT4 (a.k.a. CLONE243, NOT4, NOT4H)
  Cloning method: Unknown
Terms and licenses: Academic/Nonprofit Terms; Industry Terms: Not Available to Industry
Depositor comments: sequence given by variant 4 NCBI: NM_001190848.1 or Uniprot.: isoform 1 O95628-1 Plasmids from this collection were made available to the research community and donated after the lab closed. Please note that the sequence provided by the depositing laboratory may be theoretical/predicted or based on Sanger sequencing results. There may be discrepancies between sequencing results obtained by Addgene and the depositor sequence. If an Addgene verified sequence is not available, please contact before placing your order to request that our lab fully sequence the plasmid.
How to cite: pcDNA3.1-MS2-HA-HsNot4_429-575_AG was a gift from Elisa Izaurralde (Addgene plasmid # 148758 ; http://n2t.net/addgene:148758 ; RRID:Addgene_148758)
