[The description below was written by a language model from this plasmid's Addgene catalogue record and pLannotate feature annotations shown in this document.]
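Description:
pcDNA3.1-MS2-HA-HsNot4_429-575_AG is a 6.3 kb mammalian expression plasmid. The catalogue lists its backbone as unknown, but its name and feature layout are consistent with a pcDNA3.1-type vector. It is maintained in E. coli through a high-copy ColE1/pUC-type origin and selected with ampicillin via the β-lactamase gene under its own promoter. An f1 origin is also present. For selection in mammalian cells, the plasmid carries a neomycin phosphotransferase gene driven by the SV40 enhancer/early promoter and terminated by an SV40 poly(A) signal. Several short annotations (the HIV-1 LTR, ble, lacI and bom fragments) are probably backbone remnants or chance similarity hits rather than functional parts.

The expression cassette uses the human CMV immediate-early enhancer and promoter, with a bovine growth hormone polyadenylation signal downstream. The annotated coding segments run in order: bacteriophage MS2 coat protein, a short HA epitope segment (annotated as a fragment of a 3xHA tag), and a fragment of human CNOT4 (NOT4) covering residues 429–575. The depositor numbers these residues according to isoform 1. T7 and SP6 promoters flank the insert, as is typical of this vector family.

The MS2 coat protein binds a specific RNA stem-loop, so a fusion of this kind can be recruited to a co-expressed reporter mRNA carrying MS2 binding sites. This allows the effect of the tethered fragment on mRNA stability or translation to be measured, while the HA tag supports detection or immunoprecipitation. The record states the purpose only as mammalian expression of this fragment. The associated publication concerns a CAF40-binding motif in NOT4 that mediates its association with the CCR4-NOT complex, which suggests the construct was used to study that interaction.
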