Features (pLannotate 1.2.2; 23 found; start..end, strand, type, name):
     28..80      -  misc_feature   bom (fragment): basis of mobility region from pBR322
    235..614     +  enhancer       CMV enhancer: human cytomegalovirus immediate early enhancer
    615..818     +  promoter       CMV promoter: human cytomegalovirus (CMV) immediate early promoter
    814..847     +  LTR            5' LTR (truncated) (fragment): truncated 5' long terminal repeat (LTR) from HIV-1
    863..881     +  promoter       T7 promoter: promoter for bacteriophage T7 RNA polymerase
    904..1290    +  CDS            MS2: bacteriophage MS2 coat protein binds to a specific stem-loop structure in the viral RNA (Peabody, 1993)
   1333..1359    +  CDS            3xHA (fragment): three tandem HA epitope tags
   1396..1839    +  CDS            CNOT4 (fragment): CNOT4_HUMAN - Also known as NOT4. Experimental evidence at protein level: Swiss-Prot protein existence level 1. Has E3 ubiquitin ligase activity, promoting ubiquitination and degradation of target proteins (PubMed:11823428, PubMed:22159038, PubMed:26575292). Involved in activation of the JAK/STAT pathway (PubMed:11823428, PubMed:22159038). Catalyzes ubiquitination of methylated RBM15 (PubMed:26575292). Plays a role in quality control of translation of mitochondrial outer membrane-localized mRNA (PubMed:29861391). As part of the PINK1-regulated signaling, upon mitochondria damage, ubiquitinates
   1865..1883    -  promoter       SP6 promoter: promoter for bacteriophage SP6 RNA polymerase
   1909..2133    +  polyA_signal   bGH poly(A) signal: bovine growth hormone polyadenylation signal
   2137..2158    +  promoter       SV40 promoter (fragment): SV40 enhancer and early promoter
   2179..2607    +  rep_origin     f1 ori (sequence partly withheld): f1 bacteriophage origin of replication; arrow indicates direction of (+) strand synthesis
   2621..2950    +  promoter       SV40 promoter: SV40 enhancer and early promoter
   3017..3808    +  CDS            neo: KKA2_KLEPN - Also known as kan, nptII. Experimental evidence at protein level: Swiss-Prot protein existence level 1. Resistance to kanamycin, neomycin, paromomycin, ribostamycin, butirosin and gentamicin B. From Klebsiella pneumoniae.
   3832..3990    +  CDS            ble (fragment): BLE_KLEPN - Experimental evidence at protein level: Swiss-Prot protein existence level 1. Binding protein with a strong affinity to the bleomycin family of antibiotics. Binds to CL990; an antimitotic-antibiotic compound. From Klebsiella pneumoniae.
   3985..4106    +  polyA_signal   SV40 poly(A) signal: SV40 polyadenylation signal
   4179..4195    -  protein_bind   lac operator: The lac repressor binds to the lac operator to inhibit transcription in E. coli. This inhibition can be relieved by adding lactose or isopropyl-β-D-thiogalactopyranoside (IPTG). lac repressor encoded by lacI
   4203..4233    -  promoter       lac promoter: promoter for the E. coli lac operon
   4248..4269    -  protein_bind   CAP binding site: CAP binding activates transcription in the presence of cAMP. E. coli catabolite activator protein
   4282..4374    -  CDS            lacI (fragment): lac repressor; lacI; The lac repressor binds to the lac operator to inhibit transcription in E. coli. This inhibition can be relieved by adding lactose or isopropyl-β-D-thiogalactopyranoside (IPTG).
   4557..5142    -  rep_origin     ori: high-copy-number ColE1/pMB1/pBR322/pUC origin of replication
   5313..6173    -  CDS            AmpR: β-lactamase; bla; confers resistance to ampicillin, carbenicillin, and related antibiotics
   6174..6278    -  promoter       AmpR promoter: bla
>Addgene plasmid #148758 | pcDNA3.1-MS2-HA-HsNot4_429-575_AG | depositor full sequence | sequence record 291206 | Full Sequence
GACGGATCGGGAGATCTCCCGATCCCCTATGGTGCACTCTCAGTACAATCTGCTCTGATGCCGCATAGTT
AAGCCAGTATCTGCTCCCTGCTTGTGTGTTGGAGGTCGCTGAGTAGTGCGCGAGCAAAATTTAAGCTACA
ACAAGGCAAGGCTTGACCGACAATTGCATGAAGAATCTGCTTAGGGTTAGGCGTTTTGCGCTGCTTCGCG
ATGTACGGGCCAGATATACGCGTTGACATTGATTATTGACTAGTTATTAATAGTAATCAATTACGGGGTC
ATTAGTTCATAGCCCATATATGGAGTTCCGCGTTACATAACTTACGGTAAATGGCCCGCCTGGCTGACCG
CCCAACGACCCCCGCCCATTGACGTCAATAATGACGTATGTTCCCATAGTAACGCCAATAGGGACTTTCC
ATTGACGTCAATGGGTGGAGTATTTACGGTAAACTGCCCACTTGGCAGTACATCAAGTGTATCATATGCC
AAGTACGCCCCCTATTGACGTCAATGACGGTAAATGGCCCGCCTGGCATTATGCCCAGTACATGACCTTA
TGGGACTTTCCTACTTGGCAGTACATCTACGTATTAGTCATCGCTATTACCATGGTGATGCGGTTTTGGC
AGTACATCAATGGGCGTGGATAGCGGTTTGACTCACGGGGATTTCCAAGTCTCCACCCCATTGACGTCAA
TGGGAGTTTGTTTTGGCACCAAAATCAACGGGACTTTCCAAAATGTCGTAACAACTCCGCCCCATTGACG
CAAATGGGCGGTAGGCGTGTACGGTGGGAGGTCTATATAAGCAGAGCTCTCTGGCTAACTAGAGAACCCA
CTGCTTACTGGCTTATCGAAATTAATACGACTCACTATAGGGAGACCCAAGCTTGCCACCATGGCTTCTA
ACTTTACTCAGTTCGTTCTCGTCGACAATGGCGGAACTGGCGACGTGACTGTCGCCCCAAGCAACTTCGC
TAACGGGGTCGCTGAATGGATCAGCTCTAACTCGCGATCACAGGCTTACAAAGTAACCTGTAGCGTTCGT
CAGAGCTCTGCGCAGAATCGCAAATACACCATCAAAGTCGAGGTGCCTAAAGTGGCAACCCAGACTGTTG
GTGGTGAAGAGCTTCCTGTAGCCGGATGGAGATCTTACTTAAATATGGAACTAACCATTCCAATTTTCGC
CACGAATTCCGACTGCGAGCTTATTGTTAAGGCAATGCAAGGTCTCCTAAAAGATGGAAACCCGATTCCC
TCGGCCATCGCGGCCAACTCCGGCATCTACGGAGGTGGAGGTGGATCTGGTGGATCTCCTCCACATATGG
CTTACCCATACGATGTTCCAGATTACGCTCCTCCAAAGCTTGGATCCGAATTCCCGGGTCGACTCGAGCC
TTCCCTTTCGCCCACATCTCTTCAGAACTCCTCTTCACACACTACAACCGCCAAAGGTCCAGGCTCTGGA
TTCCTGCATCCTGCTGCAGCTACAAATGCCAATTCTCTCAATAGTACCTTTTCAGTCTTGCCCCAGAGGT
TCCCTCAATTTCAGCAGCACCGAGCGGTTTATAATTCATTCAGTTTTCCAGGCCAGGCAGCCCGCTATCC
TTGGATGGCCTTTCCACGCAATAGCATCATGCACTTGAACCACACAGCAAACCCCACCTCAAATAGTAAT
TTCTTGGACTTGAATCTCCCGCCACAGCACAACACAGGTCTGGGAGGGATCCCTGTAGCAGGGGAAGAAG
AGGTGAAGGTTTCGACCATGCCACTGTCAACCTCTTCCCATTCATTACAACAAGGACAGCAGCCTACAAG
TCTCCACACTACTGTGGCCTAAGCGGCCGCCTAGAGGGCCCTATTCTATAGTGTCACCTAAATGCTAGAG
CTCGCTGATCAGCCTCGACTGTGCCTTCTAGTTGCCAGCCATCTGTTGTTTGCCCCTCCCCCGTGCCTTC
CTTGACCCTGGAAGGTGCCACTCCCACTGTCCTTTCCTAATAAAATGAGGAAATTGCATCGCATTGTCTG
AGTAGGTGTCATTCTATTCTGGGGGGTGGGGTGGGGCAGGACAGCAAGGGGGAGGATTGGGAAGACAATA
GCAGGCATGCTGGGGATGCGGTGGGCTCTATGGCTTCTGAGGCGGAAAGAACCAGCTGGGGCTCTAGGGG
GTATCCCC
[124 nt withheld, positions 2179-2302]
C
[91 nt withheld, positions 2304-2394]
A
[49 nt withheld, positions 2396-2444]
CCTTTGACGTTGGAGTCCACGTTCTTT
[37 nt withheld, positions 2472-2508]
ACCCTATCTCGGTCTATTCTTTTGATTTATAAGGGATTTTGCCGATTTCGGCCTATTGGTTAAAAAATGA
GCTGATTTAACAAAAATTTAACGCGAATTAATTCTGTGGAATGTGTGTCAGTTAGGGTGTGGAAAGTCCC
CAGGCTCCCCAGCAGGCAGAAGTATGCAAAGCATGCATCTCAATTAGTCAGCAACCAGGTGTGGAAAGTC
CCCAGGCTCCCCAGCAGGCAGAAGTATGCAAAGCATGCATCTCAATTAGTCAGCAACCATAGTCCCGCCC
CTAACTCCGCCCATCCCGCCCCTAACTCCGCCCAGTTCCGCCCATTCTCCGCCCCATGGCTGACTAATTT
TTTTTATTTATGCAGAGGCCGAGGCCGCCTCTGCCTCTGAGCTATTCCAGAAGTAGTGAGGAGGCTTTTT
TGGAGGCCTAGGCTTTTGCAAAAAGCTCCCGGGAGCTTGTATATCCATTTTCGGATCTGATCAAGAGACA
GGATGAGGATCGTTTCGCATGATTGAACAAGATGGATTGCACGCAGGTTCTCCGGCCGCTTGGGTGGAGA
GGCTATTCGGCTATGACTGGGCACAACAGACAATCGGCTGCTCTGATGCCGCCGTGTTCCGGCTGTCAGC
GCAGGGGCGCCCGGTTCTTTTTGTCAAGACCGACCTGTCCGGTGCCCTGAATGAACTGCAGGACGAGGCA
GCGCGGCTATCGTGGCTGGCCACGACGGGCGTTCCTTGCGCAGCTGTGCTCGACGTTGTCACTGAAGCGG
GAAGGGACTGGCTGCTATTGGGCGAAGTGCCGGGGCAGGATCTCCTGTCATCTCACCTTGCTCCTGCCGA
GAAAGTATCCATCATGGCTGATGCAATGCGGCGGCTGCATACGCTTGATCCGGCTACCTGCCCATTCGAC
CACCAAGCGAAACATCGCATCGAGCGAGCACGTACTCGGATGGAAGCCGGTCTTGTCGATCAGGATGATC
TGGACGAAGAGCATCAGGGGCTCGCGCCAGCCGAACTGTTCGCCAGGCTCAAGGCGCGCATGCCCGACGG
CGAGGATCTCGTCGTGACCCATGGCGATGCCTGCTTGCCGAATATCATGGTGGAAAATGGCCGCTTTTCT
GGATTCATCGACTGTGGCCGGCTGGGTGTGGCGGACCGCTATCAGGACATAGCGTTGGCTACCCGTGATA
TTGCTGAAGAGCTTGGCGGCGAATGGGCTGACCGCTTCCTCGTGCTTTACGGTATCGCCGCTCCCGATTC
GCAGCGCATCGCCTTCTATCGCCTTCTTGACGAGTTCTTCTGAGCGGGACTCTGGGGTTCGAAATGACCG
ACCAAGCGACGCCCAACCTGCCATCACGAGATTTCGATTCCACCGCCGCCTTCTATGAAAGGTTGGGCTT
CGGAATCGTTTTCCGGGACGCCGGCTGGATGATCCTCCAGCGCGGGGATCTCATGCTGGAGTTCTTCGCC
CACCCCAACTTGTTTATTGCAGCTTATAATGGTTACAAATAAAGCAATAGCATCACAAATTTCACAAATA
AAGCATTTTTTTCACTGCATTCTAGTTGTGGTTTGTCCAAACTCATCAATGTATCTTATCATGTCTGTAT
ACCGTCGACCTCTAGCTAGAGCTTGGCGTAATCATGGTCATAGCTGTTTCCTGTGTGAAATTGTTATCCG
CTCACAATTCCACACAACATACGAGCCGGAAGCATAAAGTGTAAAGCCTGGGGTGCCTAATGAGTGAGCT
AACTCACATTAATTGCGTTGCGCTCACTGCCCGCTTTCCAGTCGGGAAACCTGTCGTGCCAGCTGCATTA
ATGAATCGGCCAACGCGCGGGGAGAGGCGGTTTGCGTATTGGGCGCTCTTCCGCTTCCTCGCTCACTGAC
TCGCTGCGCTCGGTCGTTCGGCTGCGGCGAGCGGTATCAGCTCACTCAAAGGCGGTAATACGGTTATCCA
CAGAATCAGGGGATAACGCAGGAAAGAACATGTGAGCAAAAGGCCAGCAAAAGGCCAGGAACCGTAAAAA
GGCCGCGTTGCTGGCGTTTTTCCATAGGCTCCGCCCCCCTGACGAGCATCACAAAAATCGACGCTCAAGT
CAGAGGTGGCGAAACCCGACAGGACTATAAAGATACCAGGCGTTTCCCCCTGGAAGCTCCCTCGTGCGCT
CTCCTGTTCCGACCCTGCCGCTTACCGGATACCTGTCCGCCTTTCTCCCTTCGGGAAGCGTGGCGCTTTC
TCATAGCTCACGCTGTAGGTATCTCAGTTCGGTGTAGGTCGTTCGCTCCAAGCTGGGCTGTGTGCACGAA
CCCCCCGTTCAGCCCGACCGCTGCGCCTTATCCGGTAACTATCGTCTTGAGTCCAACCCGGTAAGACACG
ACTTATCGCCACTGGCAGCAGCCACTGGTAACAGGATTAGCAGAGCGAGGTATGTAGGCGGTGCTACAGA
GTTCTTGAAGTGGTGGCCTAACTACGGCTACACTAGAAGAACAGTATTTGGTATCTGCGCTCTGCTGAAG
CCAGTTACCTTCGGAAAAAGAGTTGGTAGCTCTTGATCCGGCAAACAAACCACCGCTGGTAGCGGTTTTT
TTGTTTGCAAGCAGCAGATTACGCGCAGAAAAAAAGGATCTCAAGAAGATCCTTTGATCTTTTCTACGGG
GTCTGACGCTCAGTGGAACGAAAACTCACGTTAAGGGATTTTGGTCATGAGATTATCAAAAAGGATCTTC
ACCTAGATCCTTTTAAATTAAAAATGAAGTTTTAAATCAATCTAAAGTATATATGAGTAAACTTGGTCTG
ACAGTTACCAATGCTTAATCAGTGAGGCACCTATCTCAGCGATCTGTCTATTTCGTTCATCCATAGTTGC
CTGACTCCCCGTCGTGTAGATAACTACGATACGGGAGGGCTTACCATCTGGCCCCAGTGCTGCAATGATA
CCGCGAGACCCACGCTCACCGGCTCCAGATTTATCAGCAATAAACCAGCCAGCCGGAAGGGCCGAGCGCA
GAAGTGGTCCTGCAACTTTATCCGCCTCCATCCAGTCTATTAATTGTTGCCGGGAAGCTAGAGTAAGTAG
TTCGCCAGTTAATAGTTTGCGCAACGTTGTTGCCATTGCTACAGGCATCGTGGTGTCACGCTCGTCGTTT
GGTATGGCTTCATTCAGCTCCGGTTCCCAACGATCAAGGCGAGTTACATGATCCCCCATGTTGTGCAAAA
AAGCGGTTAGCTCCTTCGGTCCTCCGATCGTTGTCAGAAGTAAGTTGGCCGCAGTGTTATCACTCATGGT
TATGGCAGCACTGCATAATTCTCTTACTGTCATGCCATCCGTAAGATGCTTTTCTGTGACTGGTGAGTAC
TCAACCAAGTCATTCTGAGAATAGTGTATGCGGCGACCGAGTTGCTCTTGCCCGGCGTCAATACGGGATA
ATACCGCGCCACATAGCAGAACTTTAAAAGTGCTCATCATTGGAAAACGTTCTTCGGGGCGAAAACTCTC
AAGGATCTTACCGCTGTTGAGATCCAGTTCGATGTAACCCACTCGTGCACCCAACTGATCTTCAGCATCT
TTTACTTTCACCAGCGTTTCTGGGTGAGCAAAAACAGGAAGGCAAAATGCCGCAAAAAAGGGAATAAGGG
CGACACGGAAATGTTGAATACTCATACTCTTCCTTTTTCAATATTATTGAAGCATTTATCAGGGTTATTG
TCTCATGAGCGGATACATATTTGAATGTATTTAGAAAAATAAACAAATAGGGGTTCCGCGCACATTTCCC
CGAAAAGTGCCACCTGACGTC
